>Addgene plasmid #137643 | PRPF4.001.169.S34E | addgene full sequence | sequence record 381376 | Addgene NGS Result
TAATACGACTCACTATAGGGGAATTGTGAGCGGATAACAATTCCCCTCTAGAAATAATTTTGTTTAACTT
TAAGAAGGAGATATACCATGCATCATCATCATCATCACAGCAGCGGCAGAGAAAACTTGTATTTCCAGGG
CATGGCTTCCTCGCGAGCCTCTTCCACGCAGGCAACCAAAACTAAAGCACCCGACGACTTAGTTGCTCCG
GTCGTGAAGAAACCACACATCTATTATGGAGAGTTGGAAGAGAAGGAGAGGGAGCGTCTGGCCAAAGGAG
AGTCTGGGATTTTGGGGAAAGACGGACTTAAAGCAGGGATCGAAGCTGGAAATATTAATATAACCTCTGG
AGAAGTGTTTGAAATTGAAGAGCATATCAGCGAGCGACAGGCAGAAGTATTGGCTGAGTTTGAGAGAAGG
AAGCGAGCCCGGCAGATCAATGTTTCCACAGATGACTCAGAGGTCAAAGCTTGCCTTAGAGCCTTGGGGG
AACCCATCACACTTTTTGGAGAGGGTCCTGCTGAAAGAAGAGAAAGGTTAAGAAATATCCTCTCAGTTGT
CGGTACTGATGCCTTGAAAAAGACCAAAAAGGATGATGAGAAGTCTAAAAAGTCCAAAGAAGAGTATCAG
CAAACCTGGTATCATGAATAGTGATGACGAAGCTTGCGGCCGCACTCGAGGATCCGGCTGCTAACAAAGC
CCGAAAGGAAGCTGAGTTGGCTGCTGCCACCGCTGAGCAATAACTAGCATAACCCCTTGGGGCCTCTAAA
CGGGTCTTGAGGGGTTTTTTGCTGAAAGGAGGAACTATATCCGGATATCCCGCAAGAGGCCCGGCAGTAC
CGGCATAACCAAGCCTATGCCTACAGCATCCAGGGTGACGGTGCCGAGGATGACGATGAGCGCATTGTTA
GATTTCATACACGGTGCCTGACTGCGTTAGCAATTTAACTGTGATAAACTACCGCATTAAAGCTTATCGA
TGATAAGCTGTCAAACATGAGAATTCTTGAAGACGAAAGGGCCTCGTGATACGCCTATTTTTATAGGTTA
ATGTCATGATAATAATGGTTTCTTAGACGTCAGGTGGCACTTTTCGGGGAAATGTGCGCGGAACCCCTAT
TTGTTTATTTTTCTAAATACATTCAAATATGTATCCGCTCATGAGACAATAACCCTGATAAATGCTTCAA
TAATATTGAAAAAGGAAGAGTATGAGTATTCAACATTTCCGTGTCGCCCTTATTCCCTTTTTTGCGGCAT
TTTGCCTTCCTGTTTTTGCTCACCCAGAAACGCTGGTGAAAGTAAAAGATGCTGAAGATCAGTTGGGTGC
ACGAGTGGGTTACATCGAACTGGATCTCAACAGCGGTAAGATCCTTGAGAGTTTTCGCCCCGAAGAACGT
TTTCCAATGATGAGCACTTTTAAAGTTCTGCTATGTGGCGCGGTATTATCCCGTGTTGACGCCGGGCAAG
AGCAACTCGGTCGCCGCATACACTATTCTCAGAATGACTTGGTTGAGTACTCACCAGTCACAGAAAAGCA
TCTTACGGATGGCATGACAGTAAGAGAATTATGCAGTGCTGCCATAACCATGAGTGATAACACTGCGGCC
AACTTACTTCTGACAACGATCGGAGGACCGAAGGAGCTAACCGCTTTTTTGCACAACATGGGGGATCATG
TAACTCGCCTTGATCGTTGGGAACCGGAGCTGAATGAAGCCATACCAAACGACGAGCGTGACACCACGAT
GCCTGCAGCAATGGCAACAACGTTGCGCAAACTATTAACTGGCGAACTACTTACTCTAGCTTCCCGGCAA
CAATTAATAGACTGGATGGAGGCGGATAAAGTTGCAGGACCACTTCTGCGCTCGGCCCTTCCGGCTGGCT
GGTTTATTGCTGATAAATCTGGAGCCGGTGAGCGTGGGTCTCGCGGTATCATTGCAGCACTGGGGCCAGA
TGGTAAGCCCTCCCGTATCGTAGTTATCTACACGACGGGGAGTCAGGCAACTATGGATGAACGAAATAGA
CAGATCGCTGAGATAGGTGCCTCACTGATTAAGCATTGGTAACTGTCAGACCAAGTTTACTCATATATAC
TTTAGATTGATTTAAAACTTCATTTTTAATTTAAAAGGATCTAGGTGAAGATCCTTTTTGATAATCTCAT
GACCAAAATCCCTTAACGTGAGTTTTCGTTCCACTGAGCGTCAGACCCCGTAGAAAAGATCAAAGGATCT
TCTTGAGATCCTTTTTTTCTGCGCGTAATCTGCTGCTTGCAAACAAAAAAACCACCGCTACCAGCGGTGG
TTTGTTTGCCGGATCAAGAGCTACCAACTCTTTTTCCGAAGGTAACTGGCTTCAGCAGAGCGCAGATACC
AAATACTGTCCTTCTAGTGTAGCCGTAGTTAGGCCACCACTTCAAGAACTCTGTAGCACCGCCTACATAC
CTCGCTCTGCTAATCCTGTTACCAGTGGCTGCTGCCAGTGGCGATAAGTCGTGTCTTACCGGGTTGGACT
CAAGACGATAGTTACCGGATAAGGCGCAGCGGTCGGGCTGAACGGGGGGTTCGTGCACACAGCCCAGCTT
GGAGCGAACGACCTACACCGAACTGAGATACCTACAGCGTGAGCTATGAGAAAGCGCCACGCTTCCCGAA
GGGAGAAAGGCGGACAGGTATCCGGTAAGCGGCAGGGTCGGAACAGGAGAGCGCACGAGGGAGCTTCCAG
GGGGAAACGCCTGGTATCTTTATAGTCCTGTCGGGTTTCGCCACCTCTGACTTGAGCGTCGATTTTTGTG
ATGCTCGTCAGGGGGGCGGAGCCTATGGAAAAACGCCAGCAACGCGGCCTTTTTACGGTTCCTGGCCTTT
TGCTGGCCTTTTGCTCACATGTTCTTTCCTGCGTTATCCCCTGATTCTGTGGATAACCGTATTACCGCCT
TTGAGTGAGCTGATACCGCTCGCCGCAGCCGAACGACCGAGCGCAGCGAGTCAGTGAGCGAGGAAGCGGA
AGAGCGCCTGATGCGGTATTTTCTCCTTACGCATCTGTGCGGTATTTCACACCGCAATGGTGCACTCTCA
GTACAATCTGCTCTGATGCCGCATAGTTAAGCCAGTATACACTCCGCTATCGCTACGTGACTGGGTCATG
GCTGCGCCCCGACACCCGCCAACACCCGCTGACGCGCCCTGACGGGCTTGTCTGCTCCCGGCATCCGCTT
ACAGACAAGCTGTGACCGTCTCCGGGAGCTGCATGTGTCAGAGGTTTTCACCGTCATCACCGAAACGCGC
GAGGCAGCTGCGGTAAAGCTCATCAGCGTGGTCGTGAAGCGATTCACAGATGTCTGCCTGTTCATCCGCG
TCCAGCTCGTTGAGTTTCTCCAGAAGCGTTAATGTCTGGCTTCTGATAAAGCGGGCCATGTTAAGGGCGG
TTTTTTCCTGTTTGGTCACTGATGCCTCCGTGTAAGGGGGATTTCTGTTCATGGGGGTAATGATACCGAT
GAAACGAGAGAGGATGCTCACGATACGGGTTACTGATGATGAACATGCCCGGTTACTGGAACGTTGTGAG
GGTAAACAACTGGCGGTATGGATGCGGCGGGACCAGAGAAAAATCACTCAGGGTCAATGCCAGCGCTTCG
TTAATACAGATGTAGGTGTTCCACAGGGTAGCCAGCAGCATCCTGCGATGCAGATCCGGAACATAATGGT
GCGGGGCGCTGACTTCCGCGTTTCCAGACTTTACGAAACACGGAAACCGAAGACCATTCATGTTGTTGCT
CAGGTCGCAGACGTTTTGCAGCAGCAGTCGCTTCACGTTCGCTCGCGTATCGGTGATTCATTCTGCTAAC
CAGTAAGGCAACCCCGCCAGCCTAGCCGGGTCCTCAACGACAGGAGCACGATCATGCGCACCCGTGGCCA
GGACCCAACGCTGCCCGAGATGCGCCGCGTGCGGCTGCTGGAGATGGCGGACGCGATGGATATGTTCTGC
CAAGGGTTGGTTTGCGCATTCACAGTTCTCCGCAAGAATTGATTGGCTCCAATTCTTGGAGTGGTGAATC
CGTTAGCGAGGTGCCGCCGGCTTCCATTCAGGTCGAGGTGGCCCGGCTCCATGCACCGCGACGCAACGCG
GGGAGGCAGACAAGGTATAGGGCGGCGCCTACAATCCATGCCAACCCGTTCCATGTGCTCGCCGAGGCGG
CATAAATCGCCGTGACGATCAGCGGTCCAATGATCGAAGTTAGGCTGGTAAGAGCCGCGAGCGATCCTTG
AAGCTGTCCCTGATGGTCGTCATCTACCTGCCTGGACAGCATGGCCTGCAACGCGGGCATCCCGATGCCG
CCGGAAGCGAGAAGAATCATAATGGGGAAGGCCATCCAGCCTCGCGTCGCGAACGCCAGCAAGACGTAGC
CCAGCGCGTCGGCCGCCATGCCGGCGATAATGGCCTGCTTCTCGCCGAAACGTTTGGTGGCGGGACCAGT
GACGAAGGCTTGAGCGAGGGCGTGCAAGATTCCGAATACCGCAAGCGACAGGCCGATCATCGTCGCGCTC
CAGCGAAAGCGGTCCTCGCCGAAAATGACCCAGAGCGCTGCCGGCACCTGTCCTACGAGTTGCATGATAA
AGAAGACAGTCATAAGTGCGGCGACGATAGTCATGCCCCGCGCCCACCGGAAGGAGCTGACTGGGTTGAA
GGCTCTCAAGGGCATCGGTCGAGATCCCGGTGCCTAATGAGTGAGCTAACTTACATTAATTGCGTTGCGC
TCACTGCCCGCTTTCCAGTCGGGAAACCTGTCGTGCCAGCTGCATTAATGAATCGGCCAACGCGCGGGGA
GAGGCGGTTTGCGTATTGGGCGCCAGGGTGGTTTTTCTTTTCACCAGTGAGACGGGCAACAGCTGATTGC
CCTTCACCGCCTGGCCCTGAGAGAGTTGCAGCAAGCGGTCCACGCTGGTTTGCCCCAGCAGGCGAAAATC
CTGTTTGATGGTGGTTAACGGCGGGATATAACATGAGCTGTCTTCGGTATCGTCGTATCCCACTACCGAG
ATATCCGCACCAACGCGCAGCCCGGACTCGGTAATGGCGCGCATTGCGCCCAGCGCCATCTGATCGTTGG
CAACCAGCATCGCAGTGGGAACGATGCCCTCATTCAGCATTTGCATGGTTTGTTGAAAACCGGACATGGC
ACTCCAGTCGCCTTCCCGTTCCGCTATCGGCTGAATTTGATTGCGAGTGAGATATTTATGCCAGCCAGCC
AGACGCAGACGCGCCGAGACAGAACTTAATGGGCCCGCTAACAGCGCGATTTGCTGGTGACCCAATGCGA
CCAGATGCTCCACGCCCAGTCGCGTACCGTCTTCATGGGAGAAAATAATACTGTTGATGGGTGTCTGGTC
AGAGACATCAAGAAATAACGCCGGAACATTAGTGCAGGCAGCTTCCACAGCAATGGCATCCTGGTCATCC
AGCGGATAGTTAATGATCAGCCCACTGACGCGTTGCGCGAGAAGATTGTGCACCGCCGCTTTACAGGCTT
CGACGCCGCTTCGTTCTACCATCGACACCACCACGCTGGCACCCAGTTGATCGGCGCGAGATTTAATCGC
CGCGACAATTTGCGACGGCGCGTGCAGGGCCAGACTGGAGGTGGCAACGCCAATCAGCAACGACTGTTTG
CCCGCCAGTTGTTGTGCCACGCGGTTGGGAATGTAATTCAGCTCCGCCATCGCCGCTTCCACTTTTTCCC
GCGTTTTCGCAGAAACGTGGCTGGCCTGGTTCACCACGCGGGAAACGGTCTGATAAGAGACACCGGCATA
CTCTGCGACATCGTATAACGTTACTGGTTTCACATTCACCACCCTGAATTGACTCTCTTCCGGGCGCTAT
CATGCCATACCGCGAAAGGTTTTGCGCCATTCGATGGTGTCCGGGATCTCGACGCTCTCCCTTATGCGAC
TCCTGCATTAGGAAGCAGCCCAGTAGTAGGTTGAGGCCGTTGAGCACCGCCGCCGCAAGGAATGGTGCAT
GCAAGGAGATGGCGCCCAACAGTCCCCCGGCCACGGGGCCTGCCACCATACCCACGCCGAAACAAGCGCT
CATGAGCCCGAAGTGGCGAGCCCGATCTTCCCCATCGGTGATGTCGGCGATATAGGCGCCAGCAACCGCA
CCTGTGGCGCCGGTGATGCCGGCCACGATGCGTCCGGCGTAGAGGATCGAGATCTCGATCCCGCGAAAT
Features (pLannotate 1.2.2; 20 found; start..end, strand, type, name):
      1..19      +  promoter       T7 promoter: promoter for bacteriophage T7 RNA polymerase
     20..44      +  protein_bind   lac operator: The lac repressor binds to the lac operator to inhibit transcription in E. coli. This inhibition can be relieved by adding lactose or isopropyl-β-D-thiogalactopyranoside (IPTG). lac repressor encoded by lacI
     59..81      +  RBS            RBS: efficient ribosome binding site from bacteriophage T7 gene 10 (Olins and Rangwala, 1989)
     89..107     +  CDS            capTEV™ (fragment): composite tag for in vivo biotinylation, TEV protease cleavage, and 6xHis tagging
    142..648     +  CDS            PRPF4 (fragment): PRP4_HUMAN - Also known as PRP4. Experimental evidence at protein level: Swiss-Prot protein existence level 1. Plays role in pre-mRNA splicing as component of the U4/U6-U5 tri-snRNP complex that is involved in spliceosome assembly, and as component of the precatalytic spliceosome (spliceosome B complex). From Homo sapiens (Human).
    687..736     +  CDS            SET1 (fragment): solubility-enhancement tag derived from T7 phage gene 10B
    744..791     +  terminator     T7 terminator: transcription terminator for bacteriophage T7 RNA polymerase
    814..918     -  CDS            TcR (fragment): tetracycline efflux protein; tet; confers resistance to tetracycline
    966..994     -  promoter       tet promoter: E. coli promoter for tetracycline efflux protein gene
   1107..1211    +  promoter       AmpR promoter: bla
   1212..2072    +  CDS            AmpR: β-lactamase; bla; confers resistance to ampicillin, carbenicillin, and related antibiotics
   2243..2831    +  rep_origin     ori: high-copy-number ColE1/pMB1/pBR322/pUC origin of replication
   3017..3156    -  misc_feature   bom: basis of mobility region from pBR322
   3258..3449    -  CDS            rop: Rop protein, which maintains plasmids at low copy number; rop
   3466..3846    +  CDS            YPB1_ECOLX: Protein predicted: Swiss-Prot protein existence level 4. From Escherichia coli.
   4088..4712    -  CDS            TcR (fragment): tetracycline efflux protein; tet; confers resistance to tetracycline
   4727..4748    -  protein_bind   CAP binding site: CAP binding activates transcription in the presence of cAMP. E. coli catabolite activator protein
   4761..5843    -  CDS            lacI: lac repressor; lacI; The lac repressor binds to the lac operator to inhibit transcription in E. coli. This inhibition can be relieved by adding lactose or isopropyl-β-D-thiogalactopyranoside (IPTG).
   5844..5921    -  promoter       lacI promoter: lacI
   5929..6208    -  CDS            TcR (fragment): tetracycline efflux protein; tet; confers resistance to tetracycline
