[The description below was written by a language model from this plasmid's Addgene catalogue record and pLannotate feature annotations shown in this document.]
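Description:
PRPF4.001.169.S34E is a bacterial expression plasmid built on the pET15-MHL backbone, a pET-family vector designed for T7-driven protein production in E. coli. It carries a 507 bp fragment of human PRPF4, encoding residues 1–169 of this U4/U6-U5 tri-snRNP spliceosomal protein, with a serine-to-glutamate substitution at position 34. The fragment was inserted by ligation-independent cloning. The open reading frame is fused at its N terminus to a backbone-encoded hexahistidine tag followed by a TEV protease recognition site, so the product can be captured by metal-affinity chromatography and the tag then removed by cleavage. The record does not state why the S34E change was introduced, although serine-to-glutamate substitutions are commonly used as phosphomimetics.

Transcription runs from a T7 promoter with an adjacent lac operator, followed by the T7 gene 10 ribosome binding site, and ends at a T7 terminator. A lacI gene with its own promoter on the plasmid supplies the repressor, so expression is held off until IPTG induction in a host that provides T7 RNA polymerase. The plasmid is selected with ampicillin through the β-lactamase gene. It replicates from a pBR322-type ColE1 origin accompanied by the bom site and the rop gene, consistent with the low copy number listed. The scattered tetracycline-resistance fragments and tet promoter are non-functional pBR322 remnants typical of pET backbones. The short hits annotated as capTEV and SET1 most likely reflect the His tag region and vector sequence downstream of the insert rather than additional functional tags. The sequenced record of 6,229 nt agrees closely with the stated backbone plus insert size. The construct is suited to producing recombinant mutant PRPF4 N-terminal domain for biochemical or structural work.
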