Addgene plasmid #137643: PRPF4.001.169.S34E
Purpose: Expresses N-terminal (His)6-TEV cleavage site fusion of human gene or portion of gene, with point mutation, in bacterial strains. pET based vector.
Depositing lab: Tara Davis.
Backbone
  Vector backbone: pET15-MHL
  Backbone size w/o insert (bp): 5740
  Vector type: Bacterial Expression
Growth in bacteria
  Bacterial resistance: Ampicillin, 100 μg/mL
  Growth temperature: 37°C
  Growth strain: DH5alpha
  Copy number: Low Copy
Gene/Insert
  Gene/Insert name: PRPF4
  Species: H. sapiens (human)
  Insert size (bp): 507
  Mutation: 001-169-S34E
  Entrez Gene: PRPF4 (a.k.a. HPRP4, HPRP4P, PRP4, Prp4p, RP70, SNRNP60)
  Tag / fusion protein: (His)6-TEV (N terminal on backbone)
  Cloning method: Ligation Independent Cloning
  Sequencing primers: 5′ T7F and LIC primer: cacatctattatggagagttggaagagaaggag; 3′ T7R and LIC primer: ctccttctcttccaactctccataatagatgtg
Terms and licenses: Academic/Nonprofit Terms; Industry Terms: Not Available to Industry
Depositor comments: insert+fusion tag if applicable MHHHHHHSSGRENLYFQGMASSRASSTQATKTKAPDDLVAPVVKKPHIYYGELEEKERERLAKGESGILGKDGLKAGIEAGNINITSGEVFEIEEHISERQAEVLAEFERRKRARQINVSTDDSEVKACLRALGEPITLFGEGPAERRERLRNILSVVGTDALKKTKKDDEKSKKSKEEYQQTWYHE sequence of insert only (no fusion tag) MASSRASSTQATKTKAPDDLVAPVVKKPHIYYGELEEKERERLAKGESGILGKDGLKAGIEAGNINITSGEVFEIEEHISERQAEVLAEFERRKRARQINVSTDDSEVKACLRALGEPITLFGEGPAERRERLRNILSVVGTDALKKTKKDDEKSKKSKEEYQQTWYHE
How to cite: PRPF4.001.169.S34E was a gift from Tara Davis (Addgene plasmid # 137643 ; http://n2t.net/addgene:137643 ; RRID:Addgene_137643)
