>Addgene plasmid #137643 | PRPF4.001.169.S34E | depositor partial sequence | sequence record 265737 | insert
ATGGCTTCCTCGCGAGCCTCTTCCACGCAGGCAACCAAAACTAAAGCACCCGACGACTTAGTTGCTCCGG
TCGTGAAGAAACCACACATCTATTATGGAGAGTTGGAAGAGAAGGAGAGGGAGCGTCTGGCCAAAGGAGA
GTCTGGGATTTTGGGGAAAGACGGACTTAAAGCAGGGATCGAAGCTGGAAATATTAATATAACCTCTGGA
GAAGTGTTTGAAATTGAAGAGCATATCAGCGAGCGACAGGCAGAAGTATTGGCTGAGTTTGAGAGAAGGA
AGCGAGCCCGGCAGATCAATGTTTCCACAGATGACTCAGAGGTCAAAGCTTGCCTTAGAGCCTTGGGGGA
ACCCATCACACTTTTTGGAGAGGGTCCTGCTGAAAGAAGAGAAAGGTTAAGAAATATCCTCTCAGTTGTC
GGTACTGATGCCTTGAAAAAGACCAAAAAGGATGATGAGAAGTCTAAAAAGTCCAAAGAAGAGTATCAGC
AAACCTGGTATCATGAA
